Addgene plasmid #198123: pNLF1-C_hCOL4A5-Nluc_S1661X
Purpose: Express hCOL4A5_S1661X in mammalian cells
Depositing lab: Jeffrey Miner. Depositing organization: Washington University in Saint Louis. Publication: NanoLuc reporters identify COL4A5 nonsense mutations susceptible to drug-induced stop codon readthrough. Omachi K, Kai H, Roberge M, Miner JH. iScience. 2022 Feb 8;25(3):103891. doi: 10.1016/j.isci.2022.103891. eCollection 2022 Mar 18. PubMed 35243249.
Backbone
  Vector backbone: pNLF1-C
  Backbone manufacturer: Promega
  Vector type: Mammalian Expression
  Selectable markers: Hygromycin
Growth in bacteria
  Bacterial resistance: Ampicillin, 100 μg/mL
  Growth temperature: 37°C
  Growth strain: DH5alpha
  Copy number: High Copy
Gene/Insert
  Gene/Insert name: COL4A5
  Species: H. sapiens (human)
  Mutation: S1661X
  Entrez Gene: COL4A5 (a.k.a. ASLN, ATS, ATS1, CA54)
  Promoter: CMV, beta-globin/IgG chimeric intron
  Tag / fusion protein: Nluc (C terminal on insert)
  Cloning method: Unknown
Terms and licenses: Academic/Nonprofit Terms; Industry Terms: Not Available to Industry
How to cite: pNLF1-C_hCOL4A5-Nluc_S1661X was a gift from Jeffrey Miner (Addgene plasmid # 198123 ; http://n2t.net/addgene:198123 ; RRID:Addgene_198123)
