[The description below was written by a language model from this plasmid's Addgene catalogue record and pLannotate feature annotations shown in this document.]
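Description:
pNLF1-C_hCOL4A5-Nluc_S1661X is a mammalian expression plasmid of about 11 kb built on the Promega pNLF1-C backbone, which is designed to fuse NanoLuc luciferase to the C terminus of a protein of interest. It is maintained in E. coli through a high-copy ColE1/pUC-type origin and an ampicillin resistance (β-lactamase) cassette, with a ColE1 cer site that helps keep the plasmid monomeric. For selection in mammalian cells it carries a hygromycin phosphotransferase gene driven by the SV40 enhancer/early promoter and terminated by a synthetic poly(A) signal.

The expression cassette uses the CMV immediate-early enhancer and promoter followed by a chimeric β-globin/immunoglobulin heavy chain intron, which generally improves transcript processing and expression. A T7 promoter sits just upstream of the insert and could support in vitro transcription. The insert is human COL4A5, encoding the α5 chain of type IV collagen, a major structural component of the glomerular basement membrane. It is followed in the same orientation by human codon-optimized Nluc, and an SV40 poly(A) signal lies downstream of the cassette. The COL4A5 sequence carries the S1661X nonsense mutation near the 3′ end of the coding region. Normal termination at this premature stop should therefore give a truncated collagen chain lacking luciferase, whereas Nluc would be made only if the ribosome reads through the stop codon.

Consistent with the associated publication on NanoLuc reporters for COL4A5 nonsense mutations, the construct serves as a luminescence reporter for testing whether this particular mutation is susceptible to drug-induced stop codon readthrough in transfected cells. Several short annotated fragments (Tn5 transposase, SET1, large T antigen, M13 ori, bom) appear to be backbone remnants rather than functional elements.
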