Features (pLannotate 1.2.2; 20 found; start..end, strand, type, name):
    114..471     +  promoter       SV40 promoter: SV40 enhancer and early promoter
    502..1524    +  CDS            hph: KHYB_ECOLX - Experimental evidence at protein level: Swiss-Prot protein existence level 1. The aminoglycoside phosphotransferases achieve inactivation of their antibiotic substrates by phosphorylation. Only phosphorylates hygromycin and closely related compounds such as demethyl analogs and destomycin. From Escherichia coli.
   1563..1611    +  polyA_signal   poly(A) signal: synthetic polyadenylation signal
   1632..1724    -  CDS            tnpA (fragment): TN5P_ECOLX - Also known as tnp. Experimental evidence at protein level: Swiss-Prot protein existence level 1. Mediates transposition of transposon Tn5 by a 'cut and paste' mechanism. First, the monomeric transposase binds the 19 bp inverted DNA repeats flanking the transposon. Then, dimerization of the DNA- bound transposase creates a synaptic DNA complex. After nicking of the first DNA strand, excision of the transposon proceeds through a series of intermediates. The transposase then mediates the insertion of the transposon at a new site by strand transfer. The activity of the wild- type tran
   1767..1871    +  promoter       AmpR promoter: bla
   1872..2732    +  CDS            AmpR: β-lactamase; bla; confers resistance to ampicillin, carbenicillin, and related antibiotics
   2890..3478    -  rep_origin     ori: high-copy-number ColE1/pMB1/pBR322/pUC origin of replication
   3594..3877    +  misc_feature   cer region: ColE1-derived recombination site that helps to maintain plasmids as monomers
   4070..4447    +  enhancer       CMV enhancer: human cytomegalovirus immediate early enhancer
   4449..4648    +  promoter       CMV promoter: human cytomegalovirus (CMV) immediate early promoter
   4787..4919    +  intron         chimeric intron: chimera between introns from human β-globin and immunoglobulin heavy chain genes
   4963..4981    +  promoter       T7 promoter: promoter for bacteriophage T7 RNA polymerase
   5000..10072   +  CDS            COL4A5: CO4A5_HUMAN - Experimental evidence at protein level: Swiss-Prot protein existence level 1. Type IV collagen is the major structural component of glomerular basement membranes (GBM), forming a 'chicken-wire' meshwork together with laminins, proteoglycans and entactin/nidogen. From Homo sapiens (Human).
  10085..10597   +  CDS            Nluc: NanoLuc® luciferase human codon-optimized
  10630..10679   +  CDS            SET1 (fragment): solubility-enhancement tag derived from T7 phage gene 10B
  10687..10706   +  terminator     T7 terminator (fragment): transcription terminator for bacteriophage T7 RNA polymerase
  10728..10849   -  polyA_signal   SV40 poly(A) signal: SV40 polyadenylation signal
  10872..10940   -  CDS            large T antigen (fragment): large T antigen from SV40 (simian virus 40)
  10945..10977   +  rep_origin     M13 ori (fragment): M13 bacteriophage origin of replication; arrow indicates direction of (+) strand synthesis
  10978..49      -  misc_feature   bom (fragment) (across the origin): basis of mobility region from pBR322
>Addgene plasmid #198123 | pNLF1-C_hCOL4A5-Nluc_S1661X | addgene full sequence | sequence record 388608 | Addgene NGS Result
GATGCGGTATTTTCTCCTTACGCATCTGTGCGGTATTTCACACCGCATACGCGGATCTGCGCAGCACCAT
GGCCTGAAATAACCTCTGAAAGAGGAACTTGGTTAGGTACCTTCTGAGGCGGAAAGAACCAGCTGTGGAA
TGTGTGTCAGTTAGGGTGTGGAAAGTCCCCAGGCTCCCCAGCAGGCAGAAGTATGCAAAGCATGCATCTC
AATTAGTCAGCAACCAGGTGTGGAAAGTCCCCAGGCTCCCCAGCAGGCAGAAGTATGCAAAGCATGCATC
TCAATTAGTCAGCAACCATAGTCCCGCCCCTAACTCCGCCCATCCCGCCCCTAACTCCGCCCAGTTCCGC
CCATTCTCCGCCCCATGGCTGACTAATTTTTTTTATTTATGCAGAGGCCGAGGCCGCCTCGGCCTCTGAG
CTATTCCAGAAGTAGTGAGGAGGCTTTTTTGGAGGCCTAGGCTTTTGCAAAAAGCTCGATTCTTCTGACA
CTAGCGCCACCATGAAGAAGCCCGAACTCACCGCTACCAGCGTTGAAAAATTTCTCATCGAGAAGTTCGA
CAGTGTGAGCGACCTGATGCAGTTGTCGGAGGGCGAAGAGAGCCGAGCCTTCAGCTTCGATGTCGGCGGA
CGCGGCTATGTACTGCGGGTGAATAGCTGCGCTGATGGCTTCTACAAAGACCGCTACGTGTACCGCCACT
TCGCCAGCGCTGCACTACCCATCCCCGAAGTGTTGGACATCGGCGAGTTCAGCGAGAGCCTGACATACTG
CATCAGTAGACGCGCCCAAGGCGTTACTCTCCAAGACCTCCCCGAAACAGAGCTGCCTGCTGTGTTACAG
CCTGTCGCCGAAGCTATGGATGCTATTGCCGCCGCCGACCTCAGTCAAACCAGCGGCTTCGGCCCATTCG
GGCCCCAAGGCATCGGCCAGTACACAACCTGGCGGGATTTCATTTGCGCCATTGCTGATCCCCATGTCTA
CCACTGGCAGACCGTGATGGACGACACCGTGTCCGCCAGCGTAGCTCAAGCCCTGGACGAACTGATGCTG
TGGGCCGAAGACTGTCCCGAGGTGCGCCACCTCGTCCATGCCGACTTCGGCAGCAACAACGTCCTGACCG
ACAACGGCCGCATCACCGCCGTAATCGACTGGTCCGAAGCTATGTTCGGGGACAGTCAGTACGAGGTGGC
CAACATCTTCTTCTGGCGGCCCTGGCTGGCTTGCATGGAGCAGCAGACTCGCTACTTCGAGCGCCGGCAT
CCCGAGCTGGCCGGCAGCCCTCGTCTGCGAGCCTACATGCTGCGCATCGGCCTGGATCAGCTCTACCAGA
GCCTCGTGGACGGCAACTTCGACGATGCTGCCTGGGCTCAAGGCCGCTGCGATGCCATCGTCCGCAGCGG
GGCCGGCACCGTCGGTCGCACACAAATCGCTCGCCGGAGCGCAGCCGTATGGACCGACGGCTGCGTCGAG
GTGCTGGCCGACAGCGGCAACCGCCGGCCCAGTACACGACCGCGCGCTAAGGAGGTAGGTCGAGTTTAGA
CTCTAGCCATCACGATGGCCGCAATAAAATATCTTTATTTTCATTACATCTGTGTGTTGGTTTTTTGTGT
GAATCGATAGCGATAAGGATCCTCTTTGCGCTTGCGTTTTCCCTTGTCCAGATAGCCCAGTAGCTGACAT
TCATCCGGGGTCAGCACCGTTTCTGCGGACTGGCTTTCTACGTAATGGTTTCTTAGACGTCAGGTGGCAC
TTTTCGGGGAAATGTGCGCGGAACCCCTATTTGTTTATTTTTCTAAATACATTCAAATATGTATCCGCTC
ATGAGACAATAACCCTGATAAATGCTTCAATAATATTGAAAAAGGAAGAGTATGAGTATTCAACATTTCC
GTGTCGCCCTTATTCCCTTTTTTGCGGCATTTTGCCTTCCTGTTTTTGCTCACCCAGAAACGCTGGTGAA
AGTAAAAGATGCTGAAGATCAGTTGGGTGCACGAGTGGGTTACATCGAACTGGATCTCAACAGCGGTAAG
ATCCTTGAGAGTTTTCGCCCCGAAGAACGTTTTCCAATGATGAGCACTTTCAAAGTTCTGCTATGTGGCG
CGGTATTATCCCGTATTGACGCCGGGCAAGAGCAACTCGGTCGCCGCATACACTATTCTCAGAATGACTT
GGTTGAGTACTCACCAGTCACAGAAAAGCATCTTACGGATGGCATGACAGTAAGAGAATTATGCAGTGCT
GCCATAACCATGAGTGATAACACTGCGGCCAACTTACTTCTGACAACTATCGGAGGACCGAAGGAGCTAA
CCGCTTTTTTGCACAACATGGGGGATCATGTAACTCGCCTTGATCGTTGGGAACCGGAGCTGAATGAAGC
CATACCAAACGACGAGCGTGACACCACGATGCCTGTAGCAATGGCAACAACGTTGCGCAAACTATTAACT
GGCGAACTACTTACTCTAGCTTCCCGGCAACAATTAATAGACTGGATGGAGGCGGATAAAGTTGCAGGAC
CACTTCTGCGCTCGGCCCTTCCGGCTGGCTGGTTTATTGCTGATAAATCTGGAGCCGGTGAGCGTGGGTC
TCGCGGTATCATTGCAGCACTGGGGCCAGATGGTAAGCCCTCCCGTATCGTAGTTATCTACACGACGGGG
AGTCAGGCAACTATGGATGAACGAAATAGACAGATCGCTGAGATAGGTGCCTCACTGATTAAGCATTGGT
AATTCGAAATGACCGACCAAGCGACGCCCAACCGGTATCAGCTCACTCAAAGGCGGTAATACGGTTATCC
ACAGAATCAGGGGATAACGCAGGAAAGAACATGTGAGCAAAAGGCCAGCAAAAGGCCAGGAACCGTAAAA
AGGCCGCGTTGCTGGCGTTTTTCCATAGGCTCCGCCCCCCTGACGAGCATCACAAAAATCGACGCTCAAG
TCAGAGGTGGCGAAACCCGACAGGACTATAAAGATACCAGGCGTTTCCCCCTGGAAGCTCCCTCGTGCGC
TCTCCTGTTCCGACCCTGCCGCTTACCGGATACCTGTCCGCCTTTCTCCCTTCGGGAAGCGTGGCGCTTT
CTCATAGCTCACGCTGTAGGTATCTCAGTTCGGTGTAGGTCGTTCGCTCCAAGCTGGGCTGTGTGCACGA
ACCCCCCGTTCAGCCCGACCGCTGCGCCTTATCCGGTAACTATCGTCTTGAGTCCAACCCGGTAAGACAC
GACTTATCGCCACTGGCAGCAGCCACTGGTAACAGGATTAGCAGAGCGAGGTATGTAGGCGGTGCTACAG
AGTTCTTGAAGTGGTGGCCTAACTACGGCTACACTAGAAGGACAGTATTTGGTATCTGCGCTCTGCTGAA
GCCAGTTACCTTCGGAAAAAGAGTTGGTAGCTCTTGATCCGGCAAACAAACCACCGCTGGTAGCGGTGGT
TTTTTTGTTTGCAAGCAGCAGATTACGCGCAGAAAAAAAGGATTTCAAGAAGATCCTTTGATCTTTTCTA
CGGGGTCTGACGCTCAGTGGAACGAAAACTCACGTTAAGGGATTTTGGTCATGAGATTATCAAAAAGGAT
CTTCACCTAGATCCTTTTATAGTCCGGAAATACAGGAACGCACGCTGGATGGCCCTTCGCTGGGATGGTG
AAACCATGAAAAATGGCAGCTTCAGTGGATTAAGTGGGGGTAATGTGGCCTGTACCCTCTGGTTGCATAG
GTATTCATACGGTTAAAATTTATCAGGCGCGATTGCGGCAGTTTTTCGGGTGGTTTGTTGCCATTTTTAC
CTGTCTGCTGCCGTGATCGCGCTGAACGCGTTTTAGCGGTGCGTACAATTAAGGGATTATGGTAAATCCA
CTTACTGTCTGCCCTCGTAGCCATCGAGATAAACCGCAGTACTCCGGCCACGATGCGTCCGGCGTAGAGG
ATCGAGATCTTCAATATTGGCCATTAGCCATATTATTCATTGGTTATATAGCATAAATCAATATTGGCTA
TTGGCCATTGCATACGTTGTATCTATATCATAATATGTACATTTATATTGGCTCATGTCCAATATGACCG
CCATGTTGGCATTGATTATTGACTAGTTATTAATAGTAATCAATTACGGGGTCATTAGTTCATAGCCCAT
ATATGGAGTTCCGCGTTACATAACTTACGGTAAATGGCCCGCCTGGCTGACCGCCCAACGACCCCCGCCC
ATTGACGTCAATAATGACGTATGTTCCCATAGTAACGCCAATAGGGACTTTCCATTGACGTCAATGGGTG
GAGTATTTACGGTAAACTGCCCACTTGGCAGTACATCAAGTGTATCATATGCCAAGTCCGCCCCCTATTG
ACGTCAATGACGGTAAATGGCCCGCCTGGCATTATGCCCAGTACATGACCTTACGGGACTTTCCTACTTG
GCAGTACATCTACGTATTAGTCATCGCTATTACCATGGTGATGCGGTTTTGGCAGTACACCAATGGGCGT
GGATAGCGGTTTGACTCACGGGGATTTCCAAGTCTCCACCCCATTGACGTCAATGGGAGTTTGTTTTGGC
ACCAAAATCAACGGGACTTTCCAAAATGTCGTAATAACCCCGCCCCGTTGACGCAAATGGGCGGTAGGCG
TGTACGGTGGGAGGTCTATATAAGCAGAGCTGGTTTAGTGAACCGTCAGATCACTAGAAGCTTTATTGCG
GTAGTTTATCACAGTTAAATTGCTAACGCAGTCAGTGCTTCTGACACAACAGTCTCGAACTTAAGCTGCA
GAAGTTGGTCGTGAGGCACTGGGCAGGTAAGTATCAAGGTTACAAGACAGGTTTAAGGAGACCAATAGAA
ACTGGGCTTGTCGAGACAGAGAAGACTCTTGCGTTTCTGATAGGCACCTATTGGTCTTACTGACATCCAC
TTTGCCTTTCTCTCCACAGGTGTCCACTCCCAGTTCAATTACAGCTCTTAAGGCTAGAGTATTAATACGA
CTCACTATAGGGCTAGCAAAGCGATCGCCATGAAACTGCGTGGAGTCAGCCTGGCTGCCGGCTTGTTCTT
ACTGGCCCTGAGTCTTTGGGGGCAGCCTGCAGAGGCTGCGGCTTGCTATGGGTGTTCTCCAGGATCAAAG
TGTGACTGCAGTGGCATAAAAGGGGAAAAGGGAGAGAGAGGGTTTCCAGGTTTGGAAGGACACCCAGGAT
TGCCTGGATTTCCAGGTCCAGAAGGGCCTCCGGGGCCTCGGGGACAAAAGGGTGATGATGGAATTCCAGG
GCCACCAGGACCAAAAGGAATCAGAGGTCCTCCTGGACTTCCTGGATTTCCAGGGACACCAGGTCTTCCT
GGAATGCCAGGCCACGATGGGGCCCCAGGACCTCAAGGTATTCCCGGATGCAATGGAACCAAGGGAGAAC
GTGGATTTCCAGGCAGTCCCGGTTTTCCTGGTTTACAGGGTCCTCCAGGACCCCCTGGGATCCCAGGTAT
GAAGGGTGAACCAGGTAGTATAATTATGTCATCACTGCCAGGACCAAAGGGTAATCCAGGATATCCAGGT
CCTCCTGGAATACAAGGCCTACCTGGTCCCACTGGTATACCAGGGCCAATTGGTCCCCCAGGACCACCAG
GTTTGATGGGCCCTCCTGGTCCACCAGGACTTCCAGGACCTAAGGGGAATATGGGCTTAAATTTCCAGGG
ACCCAAAGGTGAAAAAGGTGAGCAAGGTCTTCAGGGCCCACCTGGGCCACCTGGGCAGATCAGTGAACAG
AAAAGACCAATTGATGTAGAGTTTCAGAAAGGAGATCAGGGACTTCCTGGTGACCGAGGGCCTCCTGGAC
CTCCAGGGATACGTGGTCCTCCAGGTCCCCCAGGTGGTGAGAAAGGTGAGAAGGGTGAGCAAGGAGAGCC
AGGCAAAAGAGGTAAACCAGGCAAAGATGGAGAAAATGGCCAACCAGGAATTCCTGGTTTGCCTGGTGAT
CCTGGTTACCCTGGTGAACCCGGAAGGGATGGTGAAAAGGGCCAAAAAGGTGACACTGGCCCACCTGGAC
CTCCTGGACTTGTAATTCCTAGACCTGGGACTGGTATAACTATAGGAGAAAAAGGAAACATTGGGTTGCC
TGGGTTGCCTGGAGAAAAAGGAGAGCGAGGATTTCCTGGAATACAGGGTCCACCTGGCCTTCCTGGACCT
CCAGGGGCTGCAGTTATGGGTCCTCCTGGCCCTCCTGGATTTCCTGGAGAAAGGGGTCAGAAAGGTGATG
AAGGACCACCTGGAATTTCCATTCCTGGACCTCCTGGACTTGACGGACAGCCTGGGGCTCCTGGGCTTCC
AGGGCCTCCTGGCCCTGCTGGCCCTCACATTCCTCCTAGTGATGAGATATGTGAACCAGGCCCTCCAGGC
CCCCCAGGATCTCCAGGTGATAAAGGACTCCAAGGAGAACAAGGAGTGAAAGGTGACAAAGGTGACACTT
GCTTCAACTGCATTGGAACTGGTATTTCAGGGCCTCCAGGTCAACCTGGTTTGCCAGGTCTCCCAGGTCC
TCCAGGATCTCTTGGTTTCCCTGGACAGAAAGGGGAAAAAGGACAAGCTGGTGCAACTGGTCCCAAAGGA
TTACCAGGCATTCCAGGAGCTCCAGGTGCTCCAGGCTTTCCTGGATCTAAAGGTGAACCTGGTGATATCC
TCACTTTTCCAGGAATGAAGGGTGACAAAGGAGAGTTGGGTTCCCCTGGAGCTCCAGGGCTTCCTGGTTT
ACCTGGCACTCCTGGACAGGATGGATTGCCAGGGCTTCCTGGCCCGAAAGGAGAGCCTGGTGGAATTACT
TTTAAGGGTGAAAGAGGTCCCCCTGGGAACCCAGGTTTACCAGGCCTCCCAGGGAATATAGGGCCTATGG
GTCCCCCTGGTTTCGGCCCTCCAGGCCCAGTAGGTGAAAAAGGCATACAAGGTGTGGCAGGAAATCCAGG
CCAGCCAGGAATACCAGGTCCTAAAGGGGATCCAGGTCAGACTATAACCCAGCCGGGGAAGCCTGGCTTG
CCTGGTAACCCAGGCAGAGATGGTGATGTAGGTCTTCCAGGTGACCCTGGACTTCCAGGGCAACCAGGCT
TGCCAGGGATACCTGGTAGCAAAGGAGAACCAGGTATCCCTGGAATTGGGCTTCCTGGACCACCTGGTCC
CAAAGGCTTTCCTGGAATTCCAGGACCTCCAGGAGCACCTGGGACACCTGGAAGAATTGGTCTAGAAGGC
CCTCCTGGGCCACCCGGCTTTCCAGGACCAAAGGGTGAACCAGGATTTGCATTACCTGGGCCACCTGGGC
CACCAGGACTTCCAGGTTTCAAAGGAGCACTTGGTCCAAAAGGTGATCGTGGTTTCCCAGGACCTCCGGG
TCCTCCAGGACGCACTGGCTTAGATGGGCTCCCTGGACCAAAAGGTGATGTTGGACCAAATGGACAACCT
GGACCAATGGGACCTCCTGGGCTGCCAGGAATAGGTGTTCAGGGACCACCAGGACCACCAGGGATTCCTG
GGCCAATAGGTCAACCTGGTTTACATGGAATACCAGGAGAGAAGGGGGATCCAGGACCTCCTGGACTTGA
TGTTCCAGGACCCCCAGGTGAAAGAGGCAGTCCAGGGATCCCCGGAGCACCTGGTCCTATAGGACCTCCA
GGATCACCAGGGCTTCCAGGAAAAGCAGGTGCCTCTGGATTTCCAGGTACCAAAGGTGAAATGGGTATGA
TGGGACCTCCAGGCCCACCAGGACCTTTGGGAATTCCTGGCAGGAGTGGTGTACCTGGTCTTAAAGGTGA
TGATGGCTTGCAGGGTCAGCCAGGACTTCCTGGCCCTACAGGAGAAAAAGGTAGTAAAGGAGAGCCTGGC
CTTCCAGGCCCTCCTGGACCAATGGATCCAAATCTTCTGGGCTCAAAAGGAGAGAAGGGGGAACCTGGCT
TACCAGGTATACCTGGAGTTTCAGGGCCAAAAGGTTATCAGGGTTTGCCTGGAGACCCAGGGCAACCTGG
ACTGAGTGGACAACCTGGATTACCAGGACCACCAGGTCCCAAAGGTAACCCTGGTCTCCCTGGACAGCCA
GGTCTTATAGGACCTCCTGGACTTAAAGGAACCATCGGTGATATGGGTTTTCCAGGGCCTCAGGGTGTGG
AAGGGCCTCCTGGACCTTCTGGAGTTCCTGGACAACCTGGCTCCCCAGGATTACCTGGACAGAAAGGCGA
CAAAGGTGATCCTGGTATTTCAAGCATTGGTCTTCCAGGTCTTCCTGGTCCAAAGGGTGAGCCTGGTCTG
CCTGGATACCCAGGGAACCCTGGTATCAAAGGTTCTGTGGGAGATCCTGGTTTGCCCGGATTACCAGGAA
CCCCTGGAGCAAAAGGACAACCAGGCCTTCCTGGATTCCCAGGAACCCCAGGCCCTCCTGGACCAAAAGG
TATTAGTGGCCCTCCTGGGAACCCCGGCCTTCCAGGAGAACCTGGTCCTGTAGGTGGTGGAGGTCATCCT
GGGCAACCAGGGCCTCCAGGCGAAAAAGGCAAACCCGGTCAAGATGGTATTCCTGGACCAGCTGGACAGA
AGGGTGAACCAGGTCAACCAGGCTTTGGAAACCCAGGACCGCCTGGACTTCCAGGACTTTCTGGCCAAAA
GGGTGATGGAGGATTACCTGGGATTCCAGGAAATCCTGGCCTTCCAGGTCCAAAGGGCGAACCAGGCTTT
CACGGTTTCCCTGGTGTGCAGGGTCCCCCAGGCCCTCCTGGTTCTCCGGGTCCAGCTCTGGAAGGACCTA
AAGGCAACCCTGGGCCCCAAGGTCCTCCTGGGAGACCAGGTCCTACAGGTTTTCAAGGTCTACCAGGTCC
AGAAGGTCCTCCAGGTCTCCCTGGAAATGGAGGTATTAAAGGAGAGAAGGGAAATCCAGGCCAACCTGGG
CTACCTGGCTTGCCTGGTTTGAAAGGAGATCAAGGACCACCAGGACTCCAGGGTAATCCTGGCCGGCCGG
GTCTCAATGGAATGAAAGGAGATCCTGGTCTCCCTGGTGTTCCAGGATTCCCAGGCATGAAAGGACCCAG
TGGAGTACCTGGATCAGCTGGCCCTGAGGGGGAACCGGGACTTATTGGTCCTCCAGGTCCTCCTGGATTA
CCTGGTCCTTCAGGACAGAGTATCATAATTAAAGGAGATGCTGGTCCTCCAGGAATCCCTGGCCAGCCTG
GGCTAAAGGGTCTACCAGGACCCCAAGGACCTCAAGGCTTACCAGGTCCAACTGGCCCTCCAGGAGATCC
TGGACGCAATGGACTCCCTGGCTTTGATGGTGCAGGAGGGCGCAAAGGAGACCCAGGTCTGCCAGGACAG
CCAGGTACCCGTGGTTTGGATGGTCCCCCTGGTCCAGATGGATTGCAAGGTCCCCCAGGTCCCCCTGGAA
CCTCCTCTGTTGCACATGGATTTCTTATTACACGCCACAGCCAGACAACGGATGCACCACAATGCCCACA
GGGAACACTTCAGGTCTATGAAGGCTTTTCTCTCCTGTATGTACAAGGAAATAAAAGAGCCCACGGTCAA
GACTTGGGGACGGCTGGCAGCTGCCTTCGTCGCTTTAGTACCATGCCTTTCATGTTCTGCAACATCAATA
ATGTTTGCAACTTTGCTTCAAGAAATGACTATTCTTACTGGCTCTCTACCCCAGAGCCCATGCCAATGAG
CATGCAACCCCTAAAGGGCCAGAGCATCCAGCCATTCATTAGTCGATGTGCAGTATGTGAAGCTCCAGCT
GTGGTGATCGCAGTTCACAGTCAGACGATCCAGATTCCCCATTGTCCTCAGGGATGGGATTCTCTGTGGA
TTGGTTATTCCTTCATGATGCATACAAGTGCAGGGGCAGAAGGCTCAGGTCAAGCCCTAGCCTCCCCTGG
TTCCTGCTTGGAAGAGTTTCGTTCAGCTCCCTTCATCGAATGTCATGGGAGGGGTACCTGTAACTACTAT
GCCAACTCCTACAGCTTTTGGCTGGCAACTGTAGATGTGTAAGACATGTTCAGTAAACCTCAGTCAGAAA
CGCTGAAAGCAGGAGACTTGAGGACACGAATTAGCCGATGTCAAGTGTGCATGAAGAGGACATTCTCGAG
CGGCGTCTTCACACTCGAAGATTTCGTTGGGGACTGGCGACAGACAGCCGGCTACAACCTGGACCAAGTC
CTTGAACAGGGAGGTGTGTCCAGTTTGTTTCAGAATCTCGGGGTGTCCGTAACTCCGATCCAAAGGATTG
TCCTGAGCGGTGAAAATGGGCTGAAGATCGACATCCATGTCATCATCCCGTATGAAGGTCTGAGCGGCGA
CCAAATGGGCCAGATCGAAAAAATTTTTAAGGTGGTGTACCCTGTGGATGATCATCACTTTAAGGTGATC
CTGCACTATGGCACACTGGTAATCGACGGGGTTACGCCGAACATGATCGACTATTTCGGACGGCCGTATG
AAGGCATCGCCGTGTTCGACGGCAAAAAGATCACTGTAACAGGGACCCTGTGGAACGGCAACAAAATTAT
CGACGAGCGCCTGATCAACCCCGACGGCTCCCTGCTGTTCCGAGTAACCATCAACGGAGTGACCGGCTGG
CGGCTGTGCGAACGCATTCTGGCGTAAGGCCGCGACTCTAGGGCATGCAAGCTGATCCGGCTGCTAACAA
AGCCCGAAAGGAAGCTGAGTTGGCTGCTGCCACCGCTGAGCAATAACTAGCATAACCCCTTGGGGCGGCC
GCTTCGAGCAGACATGATAAGATACATTGATGAGTTTGGACAAACCACAACTAGAATGCAGTGAAAAAAA
TGCTTTATTTGTGAAATTTGTGATGCTATTGCTTTATTTGTAACCATTATAAGCTGCAATAAACAAGTTA
ACAACAACAATTGCATTCATTTTATGTTTCAGGTTCAGGGGGAGATGTGGGAGGTTTTTTTAAGCAAGTA
AAACCTCTACAAATGTGGTAAAATCGAATTTTAACAAAATATTAACGCTTACAATTTCCT
